>Addgene plasmid #198734 | v3em-Nterm-PE2max | addgene full sequence | sequence record 390539 | Addgene NGS Result
CCACTCCCTCTCTGCGCGCTCGCTCGCTCACTGAGGCCGGGCGACCAAAGGTCGCCCGACGCCCGGGCTT
TGCCCGGGCGGCCTCAGTGAGCGAGCGAGCGCGCAGCCTTAATTAACCTAATTCACTGGCCGTCGTTTTA
CAACGTCGTGACTGGGAAAACCCTGGCGTTACCCAACTTAATCGCCTTGCAGCACATCCCCCTTTCGCCA
GCTGGCGTAATAGCGAAGAGGCCCGCACCGATCGCCCTTCCCAACAGTTGCGCAGCCTGAATGGCGAATG
GG
[124 nt withheld, positions 283-406]
C
[91 nt withheld, positions 408-498]
A
[49 nt withheld, positions 500-548]
CCTTTGACGTTGGAGTCCACGTTCTTTAATAGTGGACTCTTGTTCCAAACTGGAACAACACTCAACCCTA
TCTCGGTCTATTCTTTTGATTTATAAGGGATTTTGCCGATTTCGGCCTATTGGTTAAAAAATGAGCTGAT
TTAACAAAAATTTAACGCGAATTTTAACAAAATATTAACGCTTACAATTTAGGTGGCACTTTTCGGGGAA
ATGTGCGCGGAACCCCTATTTGTTTATTTTTCTAAATACATTCAAATATGTATCCGCTCATGAGACAATA
ACCCTGATAAATGCTTCAATAATATTGAAAAAGGAAGAGTATGAGTATTCAACATTTCCGTGTCGCCCTT
ATTCCCTTTTTTGCGGCATTTTGCCTTCCTGTTTTTGCTCACCCAGAAACGCTGGTGAAAGTAAAAGATG
CTGAAGATCAGTTGGGTGCACGAGTGGGTTACATCGAACTGGATCTCAACAGCGGTAAGATCCTTGAGAG
TTTTCGCCCCGAAGAACGTTTTCCAATGATGAGCACTTTTAAAGTTCTGCTATGTGGCGCGGTATTATCC
CGTATTGACGCCGGGCAAGAGCAACTCGGTCGCCGCATACACTATTCTCAGAATGACTTGGTTGAGTACT
CACCAGTCACAGAAAAGCATCTTACGGATGGCATGACAGTAAGAGAATTATGCAGTGCTGCCATAACCAT
GAGTGATAACACTGCGGCCAACTTACTTCTGACAACGATCGGAGGACCGAAGGAGCTAACCGCTTTTTTG
CACAACATGGGGGATCATGTAACTCGCCTTGATCGTTGGGAACCGGAGCTGAATGAAGCCATACCAAACG
ACGAGCGTGACACCACGATGCCTGTAGCAATGGCAACAACGTTGCGCAAACTATTAACTGGCGAACTACT
TACTCTAGCTTCCCGGCAACAATTAATAGACTGGATGGAGGCGGATAAAGTTGCAGGACCACTTCTGCGC
TCGGCCCTTCCGGCTGGCTGGTTTATTGCTGATAAATCTGGAGCCGGTGAGCGTGGGTCTCGCGGTATCA
TTGCAGCACTGGGGCCAGATGGTAAGCCCTCCCGTATCGTAGTTATCTACACGACGGGGAGTCAGGCAAC
TATGGATGAACGAAATAGACAGATCGCTGAGATAGGTGCCTCACTGATTAAGCATTGGTAACTGTCAGAC
CAAGTTTACTCATATATACTTTAGATTGATTTAAAACTTCATTTTTAATTTAAAAGGATCTAGGTGAAGA
TCCTTTTTGATAATCTCATGACCAAAATCCCTTAACGTGAGTTTTCGTTCCACTGAGCGTCAGACCCCGT
AGAAAAGATCAAAGGATCTTCTTGAGATCCTTTTTTTCTGCGCGTAATCTGCTGCTTGCAAACAAAAAAA
CCACCGCTACCAGCGGTGGTTTGTTTGCCGGATCAAGAGCTACCAACTCTTTTTCCGAAGGTAACTGGCT
TCAGCAGAGCGCAGATACCAAATACTGTTCTTCTAGTGTAGCCGTAGTTAGGCCACCACTTCAAGAACTC
TGTAGCACCGCCTACATACCTCGCTCTGCTAATCCTGTTACCAGTGGCTGCTGCCAGTGGCGATAAGTCG
TGTCTTACCGGGTTGGACTCAAGACGATAGTTACCGGATAAGGCGCAGCGGTCGGGCTGAACGGGGGGTT
CGTGCACACAGCCCAGCTTGGAGCGAACGACCTACACCGAACTGAGATACCTACAGCGTGAGCTATGAGA
AAGCGCCACGCTTCCCGAAGGGAGAAAGGCGGACAGGTATCCGGTAAGCGGCAGGGTCGGAACAGGAGAG
CGCACGAGGGAGCTTCCAGGGGGAAACGCCTGGTATCTTTATAGTCCTGTCGGGTTTCGCCACCTCTGAC
TTGAGCGTCGATTTTTGTGATGCTCGTCAGGGGGGCGGAGCCTATGGAAAAACGCCAGCAACGCGGCCTT
TTTACGGTTCCTGGCCTTTTGCTGGCCTTTTGCTCACATGTTCTTTCCTGCGTTATCCCCTGATTCTGTG
GATAACCGTATTACCGCCTTTGAGTGAGCTGATACCGCTCGCCGCAGCCGAACGACCGAGCGCAGCGAGT
CAGTGAGCGAGGAAGCGGAAGAGCGCCCAATACGCAAACCGCCTCTCCCCGCGCGTTGGCCGATTCATTA
ATGCAGCTGGCACGACAGGTTTCCCGACTGGAAAGCGGGCAGTGAGCGCAACGCAATTAATGTGAGTTAG
CTCACTCATTAGGCACCCCAGGCTTTACACTTTATGCTTCCGGCTCGTATGTTGTGTGGAATTGTGAGCG
GATAACAATTTCACACAGGAAACAGCTATGACCATGATTACGCCAGATTTAATTAAGGCTGCGCGCTCGC
TCGCTCACTGAGGCCGCCCGGGCAAAGCCCGGGCGTCGGGCGACCTTTGGTCGCCCGGCCTCAGTGAGCG
AGCGAGCGCGCAGAGAGGGAGTGGCCAACTCCATCACTAGGGGTTCCTGCGGCCTCTAGATCAGGGTACC
CGTTACATAACTTACGGTAAATGGCCCGCCTGGCTGACCGCCCAACGACCCCCGCCCATTGACGTCAATA
GTAACGCCAATAGGGACTTTCCATTGACGTCAATGGGTGGAGTATTTACGGTAAACTGCCCACTTGGCAG
TACATCAAGTGTATCATATGCCAAGTACGCCCCCTATTGACGTCAATGACGGTAAATGGCCCGCCTGGCA
TTGTGCCCAGTACATGACCTTATGGGACTTTCCTACTTGGCAGTACATCTACGTATTAGTCATCGCTATT
ACCATGGTCGAGGTGAGCCCCACGTTCTGCTTCACTCTCCCCATCTCCCCCCCCTCCCCACCCCCAATTT
TGTATTTATTTATTTTTTAATTATTTTGTGCAGCGATGGGGGCGGGGGGGGGGGGGGGCGCGCGCCAGGG
GGGGGGGGGGGGGGSGAGGGGGGGGGSGGGGSGAGGSGGAGAGGTGCGGCGGCAGCCAATCAGAGCGGCG
CGCTCCGAAAGTTTCCTTTTATGGCGAGGCGGCGGCGGCGGCGGCCCTATAAAAAGCGAAGCGCGCGGCG
GGCGGGAGTCGCTGCGCGCTGCCTTCGCCCCGTGCCCCGCTCCGCCGCCGCCTCGCGCCGCCCGCCCCGG
CTCTGACTGACCGCGTTACTCCCACAGGTGAGCGGGCGGGACGGCCCTTCTCCTCCGGGCTGTAATTAGC
TGAGCAAGAGGTAAGGGTTTAAGGGATGGTTGGTTGGTGGGGTATTAATGTTTAATTACCTGGAGCACCT
GCCTGAAATCACTTTTTTTCAGGTTGGACCGGTGCCACCATGAAACGGACAGCCGACGGAAGCGAGTTCG
AGTCACCAAAGAAGAAGCGGAAAGTCGACAAGAAGTACAGCATCGGCCTGGACATCGGCACCAACTCTGT
GGGCTGGGCCGTGATCACCGACGAGTACAAGGTGCCCAGCAAGAAATTCAAGGTGCTGGGCAACACCGAC
CGGCACAGCATCAAGAAGAACCTGATCGGAGCCCTGCTGTTCGACAGCGGCGAAACAGCCGAGGCCACCC
GGCTGAAGAGAACCGCCAGAAGAAGATACACCAGACGGAAGAACCGGATCTGCTATCTGCAAGAGATCTT
CAGCAACGAGATGGCCAAGGTGGACGACAGCTTCTTCCACAGACTGGAAGAGTCCTTCCTGGTGGAAGAG
GATAAGAAGCACGAGCGGCACCCCATCTTCGGCAACATCGTGGACGAGGTGGCCTACCACGAGAAGTACC
CCACCATCTACCACCTGAGAAAGAAACTGGTGGACAGCACCGACAAGGCCGACCTGCGGCTGATCTATCT
GGCCCTGGCCCACATGATCAAGTTCCGGGGCCACTTCCTGATCGAGGGCGACCTGAACCCCGACAACAGC
GACGTGGACAAGCTGTTCATCCAGCTGGTGCAGACCTACAACCAGCTGTTCGAGGAAAACCCCATCAACG
CCAGCGGCGTGGACGCCAAGGCCATCCTGTCTGCCAGACTGAGCAAGAGCAGAAAGCTGGAAAATCTGAT
CGCCCAGCTGCCCGGCGAGAAGAAGAATGGCCTGTTCGGAAACCTGATTGCCCTGAGCCTGGGCCTGACC
CCCAACTTCAAGAGCAACTTCGACCTGGCCGAGGATGCCAAACTGCAGCTGAGCAAGGACACCTACGACG
ACGACCTGGACAACCTGCTGGCCCAGATCGGCGACCAGTACGCCGACCTGTTTCTGGCCGCCAAGAACCT
GTCCGACGCCATCCTGCTGAGCGACATCCTGAGAGTGAACACCGAGATCACCAAGGCCCCCCTGAGCGCC
TCTATGATCAAGAGATACGACGAGCACCACCAGGACCTGACCCTGCTGAAAGCTCTCGTGCGGCAGCAGC
TGCCTGAGAAGTACAAAGAGATTTTCTTCGACCAGAGCAAGAACGGCTACGCCGGCTACATTGACGGCGG
AGCCAGCCAGGAAGAGTTCTACAAGTTCATCAAGCCCATCCTGGAAAAGATGGACGGCACCGAGGAACTG
CTCGTGAAGCTGAAGAGAGAGGACCTGCTGCGGAAGCAGCGGACCTTCGACAACGGCAGCATCCCCCACC
AGATCCACCTGGGAGAGCTGCACGCCATTCTGCGGCGGCAGGAAGATTTTTACCCATTCCTGAAGGACAA
CCGGGAAAAGATCGAGAAGATCCTGACCTTCCGCATCCCCTACTACGTGGGCCCTCTGGCCAGGGGAAAC
AGCAGATTCGCCTGGATGACCAGAAAGAGCGAGGAAACCATCACCCCCTGGAACTTCGAGGAAGTGGTGG
ACAAGGGCGCTTCCGCCCAGAGCTTCATCGAGCGGATGACCAACTTCGATAAGAACCTGCCCAACGAGAA
GGTGCTGCCCAAGCACAGCCTGCTGTACGAGTACTTCACCGTGTATAACGAGCTGACCAAAGTGAAATAC
GTGACCGAGGGAATGAGAAAGCCCGCCTTCCTGAGCGGCGAGCAGAAAAAGGCCATCGTGGACCTGCTGT
TCAAGACCAACCGGAAAGTGACCGTGAAGCAGCTGAAAGAGGACTACTTCAAGAAAATCGAGTGCTTCGA
CTCCGTGGAAATCTCCGGCGTGGAAGATCGGTTCAACGCCTCCCTGGGCACATACCACGATCTGCTGAAA
ATTATCAAGGACAAGGACTTCCTGGACAATGAGGAAAACGAGGACATTCTGGAAGATATCGTGCTGACCC
TGACACTGTTTGAGGACAGAGAGATGATCGAGGAACGGCTGAAAACCTATGCCCACCTGTTCGACGACAA
AGTGATGAAGCAGCTGAAGCGGCGGAGATACACCGGCTGGGGCAGGCTGAGCCGGAAGCTGATCAACGGC
ATCCGGGACAAGCAGTCCGGCAAGACAATCCTGGATTTCCTGAAGTCCGACGGCTTCGCCAACAGAAACT
TCATGCAGCTGATCCACGACGACAGCCTGACCTTTAAAGAGGACATCCAGAAAGCCCAGGTGTCCGGCCA
GGGCGATAGCCTGCACGAGCACATTGCCAATCTGGCCGGCAGCCCCGCCATTAAGAAGGGCATCCTGCAG
ACAGTGAAGGTGGTGGACGAGCTCGTGAAAGTGATGGGCCGGCACAAGCCCGAGAACATCGTGATCGAAA
TGGCCAGAGAGAACCAGACCACCCAGAAGGGACAGAAGAACAGCCGCGAGAGAATGAAGCGGATCGAAGA
GGGCATCAAAGAGCTGGGCAGCCAGATCCTGAAAGAACACCCCGTGGAAAACACCCAGCTGCAGAACGAG
AAGCTGTACCTGTACTACCTGCAGAATGGGCGGGATATGTACGTGGACCAGGAACTGGACATCAACCGGC
TGTCCGACTACGATGTGGACGCTATCGTGCCTCAGAGCTTTCTGAAGGACGACTCCATCGACAACAAGGT
GCTGACCAGAAGCGACAAGAACCGGGGCAAGAGCGACAACGTGCCCTCCGAAGAGGTCGTGAAGAAGATG
AAGAACTACTGGCGGCAGCTGCTGAACGCCAAGCTGATTACCCAGAGAAAGTTCGACAATCTGACCAAGG
CCGAGAGAGGCGGCCTGAGCGAACTGGATAAGGCCGGCTTCATCAAGAGACAGCTGGTGGAAACCCGGCA
GATCACAAAGCACGTGGCACAGATCCTGGACTCCCGGATGAACACTAAGTACGACGAGAATGACAAGCTG
ATCCGGGAAGTGAAAGTGATCACCCTGAAGTCCAAGCTGGTGTCCGATTTCCGGAAGGATTTCCAGTTTT
ACAAAGTGCGCGAGATCAACAACTACCACCACGCCCACGACGCCTACCTGAACGCCGTCGTGGGAACCGC
CCTGATCAAAAAGTACCCTAAGCTGGAAAGCGAGTTCGTGTACGGCGACTACAAGGTGTACGACGTGCGG
AAGATGATCGCCAAGTGCCTGTCCTACGAGACAGAGATCCTGACAGTGGAGTATGGCCTGCTGCCAATCG
GCAAGATCGTGGAGAAGAGGATCGAGTGTACCGTGTACTCTGTGGATAACAATGGCAACATCTATACACA
GCCCGTGGCACAGTGGCACGATAGGGGAGAGCAGGAGGTGTTCGAGTATTGCCTGGAGGACGGCAGCCTG
ATCAGGGCAACCAAGGACCACAAGTTCATGACAGTGGATGGCCAGATGCTGCCCATCGACGAGATTTTCG
AGCGGGAGCTGGACCTGATGAGAGTGGATAACCTGCCTAATTCTGGCGGCTCAAAAAGAACCGCCGACGG
CAGCGAATTCGAGTCTCCCAAGAAGAAGAGGAAAGTCTAAGTCGACCTTTATTTGTGAAATTTGTGATGC
TATTGCTTTATTTGTAACCATTATAAGCTGCAATAAACAAGTTAACAACAACAATTGCATTCATTTTATG
TTTCAGGTTCAGGGGGAGATGTGGGAGGTTTTTTAAAGCGCGGCCGCAGGAACCCCTAGTGATGGAGTTG
G
Features (pLannotate 1.2.2; 17 found; start..end, strand, type, name):
    121..278     +  CDS            lacZα (fragment): LacZα fragment of β-galactosidase; lacZ fragment
    283..711     +  rep_origin     f1 ori (sequence partly withheld): f1 bacteriophage origin of replication; arrow indicates direction of (+) strand synthesis
    764..868     +  promoter       AmpR promoter: bla
    869..1729    +  CDS            AmpR: β-lactamase; bla; confers resistance to ampicillin, carbenicillin, and related antibiotics
   1900..2488    +  rep_origin     ori: high-copy-number ColE1/pMB1/pBR322/pUC origin of replication
   2671..2763    +  CDS            lacI (fragment): lac repressor; lacI; The lac repressor binds to the lac operator to inhibit transcription in E. coli. This inhibition can be relieved by adding lactose or isopropyl-β-D-thiogalactopyranoside (IPTG).
   2776..2797    +  protein_bind   CAP binding site: CAP binding activates transcription in the presence of cAMP. E. coli catabolite activator protein
   2812..2842    +  promoter       lac promoter: promoter for the E. coli lac operon
   2850..2866    +  protein_bind   lac operator: The lac repressor binds to the lac operator to inhibit transcription in E. coli. This inhibition can be relieved by adding lactose or isopropyl-β-D-thiogalactopyranoside (IPTG). lac repressor encoded by lacI
   2916..3046    -  repeat_region  AAV2 ITR (fragment): inverted terminal repeat of adeno-associated virus serotype 2 inverted
   3069..3354    +  enhancer       CMV enhancer: human cytomegalovirus immediate early enhancer; contains an 18-bp deletion relative to the standard CMV enhancer
   3356..3632    +  promoter       chicken β-actin promoter: No description available
   3633..3860    +  intron         hybrid intron: hybrid between chicken β-actin (CBA) and minute virus of mice (MMV) introns (Gray et al., 2011)
   3935..7003    +  CDS            Cas9 (fragment): Cas9 (Csn1) endonuclease from the Streptococcus pyogenes Type II CRISPR/Cas system generates RNA-guided double strand breaks in DNA
   7004..7303    +  CDS            dnaE-N (fragment): DPO3A_SYNY3 - Experimental evidence at protein level: Swiss-Prot protein existence level 1. DNA polymerase III is a complex, multichain enzyme responsible for most of the replicative synthesis in bacteria. This DNA polymerase also exhibits 3' to 5' exonuclease activity. The alpha chain is the DNA polymerase (By similarity). From Synechocystis sp. (strain PCC 6803 / Kazusa).
   7385..7451    -  polyA_signal   SV40 poly(A) signal (fragment): SV40 polyadenylation signal
   7526..107     +  repeat_region  AAV2 ITR (fragment) (across the origin): inverted terminal repeat of adeno-associated virus serotype 2 inverted
