[The description below was written by a language model from this plasmid's Addgene catalogue record and pLannotate feature annotations shown in this document.]
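Description:
v3em-Nterm-PE2max is an AAV transfer plasmid, built on a modified p601 backbone, that carries the N-terminal half of the PE2max prime editor for split, dual-AAV delivery. It is propagated in E. coli through a high-copy ColE1/pUC-type origin and selected with ampicillin (AmpR under its own bla promoter). The backbone also retains an f1 origin and remnants of the lac region (lacZα and lacI fragments, CAP site, lac promoter and operator). The catalogue lists a total vector size of 4,739 bp, whereas the sequenced record used for annotation is 7,549 nt. The smaller figure roughly matches the span between the ITRs, but the record does not explain the difference.

Between two AAV2 inverted terminal repeats, which direct replication and packaging of the intervening genome into AAV capsids, lies a single mammalian expression cassette. It is driven by the Cbh promoter, annotated here as its component parts: a CMV enhancer, the chicken β-actin promoter and a hybrid CBA/MVM intron. The coding region consists of a large Streptococcus pyogenes Cas9 fragment fused in frame to an N-terminal split-intein segment. The annotation tool matches this segment to a cyanobacterial DnaE N-intein, and the catalogue identifies it as NpuN. A short fragment of the SV40 polyadenylation signal terminates the transcript.

Because a full prime editor exceeds AAV packaging capacity, this construct is meant to be co-delivered with a companion AAV encoding the C-terminal portion fused to the matching C-intein. Protein trans-splicing then reconstitutes the full-length editor in co-transduced cells. The associated work applies this system to in vivo prime editing in mouse brain, liver and heart. No pegRNA or guide expression cassette is annotated on this plasmid.
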