Addgene plasmid #198734: v3em-Nterm-PE2max
Purpose: AAV genome encoding N-terminal PE2max
Depositing lab: David Liu. Depositing organization: Broad Institute. Publication: Efficient prime editing in mouse brain, liver and heart with dual AAVs. Davis JR, Banskota S, Levy JM, Newby GA, Wang X, Anzalone AV, Nelson AT, Chen PJ, Hennes AD, An M, Roh H, Randolph PB, Musunuru K, Liu DR. Nat Biotechnol. 2023 May 4. doi: 10.1038/s41587-023-01758-z. PubMed 37142705.
Backbone
  Vector backbone: p601 modified
  Total vector size (bp): 4739
  Vector type: AAV
Growth in bacteria
  Bacterial resistance: Ampicillin, 100 μg/mL
  Growth temperature: 37°C
  Growth strain: NEB Stable
  Copy number: Unknown
Gene/Insert
  Gene/Insert name: Nterm PE2max-NpuN
  Insert size (bp): 3500
  Promoter: Cbh
  Cloning method: Gibson Cloning
  Sequencing primers: 5′ AGCGAGTCAGTGAGCGAG; 3′ GTTTTCCCAGTCACGAC
Terms and licenses: Academic/Nonprofit Terms; Industry Terms: Not Available to Industry
How to cite: v3em-Nterm-PE2max was a gift from David Liu (Addgene plasmid # 198734 ; http://n2t.net/addgene:198734 ; RRID:Addgene_198734)
